Addgene plasmid #197478: 1GFP-His-GFP-TEV-cs-ATG3_H266A
Purpose: Bacterial Expression of human ATG3 H266A
Depositing lab: James Hurley. Depositing organization: University of California, Berkeley.
Backbone
  Vector backbone: 1GFP
  Vector type: Bacterial Expression
Growth in bacteria
  Bacterial resistance: Kanamycin, 50 μg/mL
  Growth temperature: 37°C
  Growth strain: DH5alpha
  Copy number: High Copy
Gene/Insert
  Gene/Insert name: ATG3
  Species: H. sapiens (human)
  Mutation: H266A
  Entrez Gene: ATG3 (a.k.a. APG3, APG3-LIKE, APG3L, PC3-96, hApg3)
  Tag / fusion protein: His-GFP (N terminal on insert)
  Cloning method: Ligation Independent Cloning
Terms and licenses: Academic/Nonprofit Terms; Industry Terms: Not Available to Industry
How to cite: 1GFP-His-GFP-TEV-cs-ATG3_H266A was a gift from James Hurley (Addgene plasmid # 197478 ; http://n2t.net/addgene:197478 ; RRID:Addgene_197478)
