[The description below was written by a language model from this plasmid's Addgene catalogue record and pLannotate feature annotations shown in this document.]
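Description:
1GFP-His-GFP-TEV-cs-ATG3_H266A is a bacterial expression plasmid of about 7 kb, built on the 1GFP backbone by ligation-independent cloning, for producing a point mutant of human ATG3 in E. coli. The annotated backbone has a pET-like layout: a ColE1/pMB1-type origin with the adjacent bom and rop elements, an f1 phage origin, and a kanamycin resistance gene (aminoglycoside phosphotransferase) for selection. The catalogue lists it as high copy, although the feature table also detects rop, which normally restrains copy number. Short tetracycline-resistance fragments flanking the lacI region appear to be non-functional backbone remnants.

Expression is driven by a T7 promoter immediately followed by a lac operator and the T7 gene 10 ribosome binding site, with a plasmid-borne lacI gene under its own promoter supplying repressor. Transcription therefore depends on a host providing T7 RNA polymerase and can be induced with IPTG, and it ends at a T7 terminator. The open reading frame encodes an N-terminal 6xHis tag, a GFP (matched by the annotation software to an EGFP-derived variant), a TEV protease cleavage site and then ATG3 carrying the H266A substitution. The His tag permits metal-affinity purification, GFP allows expression and solubility to be followed by fluorescence, and TEV cleavage can release ATG3 from the tags. Small His-tag and T7 gene 10-derived fragments annotated downstream of ATG3 are probably vector remnants lying beyond the insert; the record does not indicate whether they are translated.

ATG3 is the E2-like enzyme that conjugates ATG8-family proteins to phosphatidylethanolamine during autophagy. The record does not state the functional rationale for H266A, but the construct is suited to preparing recombinant mutant protein for biochemical or structural comparison with the wild type.
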