Features (pLannotate 1.2.2; 22 found; start..end, strand, type, name):
     12..440     +  rep_origin     f1 ori (sequence partly withheld): f1 bacteriophage origin of replication; arrow indicates direction of (+) strand synthesis
    494..551     +  promoter       AmpR promoter (fragment): bla
    560..1375    -  CDS            KanR: aminoglycoside phosphotransferase; aph(3')-Ia; confers resistance to kanamycin in bacteria or G418 (Geneticin®) in eukaryotes
   1497..2085    +  rep_origin     ori: high-copy-number ColE1/pMB1/pBR322/pUC origin of replication
   2271..2410    -  misc_feature   bom: basis of mobility region from pBR322
   2512..2703    -  CDS            rop: Rop protein, which maintains plasmids at low copy number; rop
   2720..3100    +  CDS            YPB1_ECOLX: Protein predicted: Swiss-Prot protein existence level 4. From Escherichia coli.
   3172..3463    -  CDS            TcR (fragment): tetracycline efflux protein; tet; confers resistance to tetracycline
   3478..3499    -  protein_bind   CAP binding site: CAP binding activates transcription in the presence of cAMP. E. coli catabolite activator protein
   3512..4594    -  CDS            lacI: lac repressor; lacI; The lac repressor binds to the lac operator to inhibit transcription in E. coli. This inhibition can be relieved by adding lactose or isopropyl-β-D-thiogalactopyranoside (IPTG).
   4595..4672    -  promoter       lacI promoter: lacI
   4680..4959    -  CDS            TcR (fragment): tetracycline efflux protein; tet; confers resistance to tetracycline
   4981..4999    +  promoter       T7 promoter: promoter for bacteriophage T7 RNA polymerase
   5000..5024    +  protein_bind   lac operator: The lac repressor binds to the lac operator to inhibit transcription in E. coli. This inhibition can be relieved by adding lactose or isopropyl-β-D-thiogalactopyranoside (IPTG). lac repressor encoded by lacI
   5039..5061    +  RBS            RBS: efficient ribosome binding site from bacteriophage T7 gene 10 (Olins and Rangwala, 1989)
   5080..5097    +  CDS            6xHis: 6xHis affinity tag
   5107..5820    +  CDS            SiriusGFP: enhanced GFP (EGFP) derivative that exhibits robust folding and enhanced photostability (Zhong et al., 2019) mammalian codon-optimized
   5830..5846    +  CDS            TEV site (fragment): tobacco etch virus (TEV) protease recognition and cleavage site
   5857..6798    +  CDS            ATG3: ATG3_HUMAN - Also known as APG3, APG3L. Experimental evidence at protein level: Swiss-Prot protein existence level 1. E2 conjugating enzyme required for the cytoplasm to vacuole transport (Cvt), autophagy, and mitochondrial homeostasis. Responsible for the E2-like covalent binding of phosphatidylethanolamine to the C- terminal Gly of ATG8-like proteins (GABARAP, GABARAPL1, GABARAPL2 or MAP1LC3A). The ATG12-ATG5 conjugate plays a role of an E3 and promotes the transfer of ATG8-like proteins from ATG3 to phosphatidylethanolamine (PE). This step is required for the membrane association of ATG8-li
   6871..6888    +  CDS            9xHis (fragment): 9xHis affinity tag
   6898..6947    +  CDS            SET1 (fragment): solubility-enhancement tag derived from T7 phage gene 10B
   6955..7002    +  terminator     T7 terminator: transcription terminator for bacteriophage T7 RNA polymerase
>Addgene plasmid #197478 | 1GFP-His-GFP-TEV-cs-ATG3_H266A | addgene full sequence | sequence record 389142 | Addgene NGS Result
TGGCGAATGGG
[124 nt withheld, positions 12-135]
C
[91 nt withheld, positions 137-227]
A
[49 nt withheld, positions 229-277]
CCTTTGACGTTGGAGTCCACGTTCTTT
[37 nt withheld, positions 305-341]
ACCCTATCTCGGTCTATTCTTTTGATTTATAAGGGATTTTGCCGATTTCGGCCTATTGGTTAAAAAATGA
GCTGATTTAACAAAAATTTAACGCGAATTTTAACAAACTAGTAACGTTTACAATTTCAGGTGGCACTTTT
CGGGGAAATGTGCGCGGAACCCCTATTTGTTTATTTTTCTAAATACATTCAAATATGTATCCGCTCATGA
ATTAATTCTTAGAAAAACTCATCGAGCATCAAATGAAACTGCAATTTATTCATATCAGGATTATCAATAC
CATATTTTTGAAAAAGCCGTTTCTGTAATGAAGGAGAAAACTCACCGAGGCAGTTCCATAGGATGGCAAG
ATCCTGGTATCGGTCTGCGATTCCGACTCGTCCAACATCAATACAACCTATTAATTTCCCCTCGTCAAAA
ATAAGGTTATCAAGTGAGAAATCACCATGAGTGACGACTGAATCCGGTGAGAATGGCAAAAGTTTATGCA
TTTCTTTCCAGACTTGTTCAACAGGCCAGCCATTACGCTCGTCATCAAAATCACTCGCATCAACCAAACC
GTTATTCATTCGTGATTGCGCCTGAGCGAGACGAAATACGCGATCGCTGTTAAAAGGACAATTACAAACA
GGAATCGAATGCAACCGGCGCAGGAACACTGCCAGCGCATCAACAATGTTTTCACCTGAATCAGGATATT
CTTCTAATACCTGGAATGCTGTTTTCCCGGGGATCGCAGTGGTGAGTAACCATGCATCATCAGGAGTACG
GATAAAATGCTTGATGGTCGGAAGAGGCATAAATTCCGTCAGCCAGTTTAGTCTGACCATCTCATCTGTA
ACATCATTGGCAACGCTACCTTTGCCATGTTTCAGAAACAACTCTGGCGCATCGGGCTTCCCATACAATC
GATAGATTGTCGCACCTGATTGCCCGACATTATCGCGAGCCCATTTATACCCATATAAATCAGCATCCAT
GTTGGAATTTAATCGCGGCCTAGAGCAAGACGTTTCCCGTTGAATATGGCTCATAACACCCCTTGTATTA
CTGTTTATGTAAGCAGACAGTTTTATTGTTCATGACCAAAATCCCTTAACGTGAGTTTTCGTTCCACTGA
GCGTCAGACCCCGTAGAAAAGATCAAAGGATCTTCTTGAGATCCTTTTTTTCTGCGCGTAATCTGCTGCT
TGCAAACAAAAAAACCACCGCTACCAGCGGTGGTTTGTTTGCCGGATCAAGAGCTACCAACTCTTTTTCC
GAAGGTAACTGGCTTCAGCAGAGCGCAGATACCAAATACTGTCCTTCTAGTGTAGCCGTAGTTAGGCCAC
CACTTCAAGAACTCTGTAGCACCGCCTACATACCTCGCTCTGCTAATCCTGTTACCAGTGGCTGCTGCCA
GTGGCGATAAGTCGTGTCTTACCGGGTTGGACTCAAGACGATAGTTACCGGATAAGGCGCAGCGGTCGGG
CTGAACGGGGGGTTCGTGCACACAGCCCAGCTTGGAGCGAACGACCTACACCGAACTGAGATACCTACAG
CGTGAGCTATGAGAAAGCGCCACGCTTCCCGAAGGGAGAAAGGCGGACAGGTATCCGGTAAGCGGCAGGG
TCGGAACAGGAGAGCGCACGAGGGAGCTTCCAGGGGGAAACGCCTGGTATCTTTATAGTCCTGTCGGGTT
TCGCCACCTCTGACTTGAGCGTCGATTTTTGTGATGCTCGTCAGGGGGGCGGAGCCTATGGAAAAACGCC
AGCAACGCGGCCTTTTTACGGTTCCTGGCCTTTTGCTGGCCTTTTGCTCACATGTTCTTTCCTGCGTTAT
CCCCTGATTCTGTGGATAACCGTATTACCGCCTTTGAGTGAGCTGATACCGCTCGCCGCAGCCGAACGAC
CGAGCGCAGCGAGTCAGTGAGCGAGGAAGCGGAAGAGCGCCTGATGCGGTATTTTCTCCTTACGCATCTG
TGCGGTATTTCACACCGCAATGGTGCACTCTCAGTACAATCTGCTCTGATGCCGCATAGTTAAGCCAGTA
TACACTCCGCTATCGCTACGTGACTGGGTCATGGCTGCGCCCCGACACCCGCCAACACCCGCTGACGCGC
CCTGACGGGCTTGTCTGCTCCCGGCATCCGCTTACAGACAAGCTGTGACCGTCTCCGGGAGCTGCATGTG
TCAGAGGTTTTCACCGTCATCACCGAAACGCGCGAGGCAGCTGCGGTAAAGCTCATCAGCGTGGTCGTGA
AGCGATTCACAGATGTCTGCCTGTTCATCCGCGTCCAGCTCGTTGAGTTTCTCCAGAAGCGTTAATGTCT
GGCTTCTGATAAAGCGGGCCATGTTAAGGGCGGTTTTTTCCTGTTTGGTCACTGATGCCTCCGTGTAAGG
GGGATTTCTGTTCATGGGGGTAATGATACCGATGAAACGAGAGAGGATGCTCACGATACGGGTTACTGAT
GATGAACATGCCCGGTTACTGGAACGTTGTGAGGGTAAACAACTGGCGGTATGGATGCGGCGGGACCAGA
GAAAAATCACTCAGGGTCAATGCCAGCGCTTCGTTAATACAGATGTAGGTGTTCCACAGGGTAGCCAGCA
GCATCCTGCGATGCAGATCCGGAACATAATGGTGCAGGGCGCTGACTTCCGCGTTTCCAGACTTTACGAA
ACACGGAAACCGAAGACCATTCATGTTGTTGCTCAGGTCGCAGACGTTTTGCAGCAGCAGTCGCTTCACG
TTCGCTCGCGTATCGGTGATTCATTCTGCTAACCAGTAAGGCAACCCCGCCAGCCTAGCCGGGTCCTCAA
CGACAGGAGCACGATCATGCGCACCCGTGGGGCCGCCATGCCGGCGATAATGGCCTGCTTCTCGCCGAAA
CGTTTGGTGGCGGGACCAGTGACGAAGGCTTGAGCGAGGGCGTGCAAGATTCCGAATACCGCAAGCGACA
GGCCGATCATCGTCGCGCTCCAGCGAAAGCGGTCCTCGCCGAAAATGACCCAGAGCGCTGCCGGCACCTG
TCCTACGAGTTGCATGATAAAGAAGACAGTCATAAGTGCGGCGACGATAGTCATGCCCCGCGCCCACCGG
AAGGAGCTGACTGGGTTGAAGGCTCTCAAGGGCATCGGTCGAGATCCCGGTGCCTAATGAGTGAGCTAAC
TTACATTAATTGCGTTGCGCTCACTGCCCGCTTTCCAGTCGGGAAACCTGTCGTGCCAGCTGCATTAATG
AATCGGCCAACGCGCGGGGAGAGGCGGTTTGCGTATTGGGCGCCAGGGTGGTTTTTCTTTTCACCAGTGA
GACGGGCAACAGCTGATTGCCCTTCACCGCCTGGCCCTGAGAGAGTTGCAGCAAGCGGTCCACGCTGGTT
TGCCCCAGCAGGCGAAAATCCTGTTTGATGGTGGTTAACGGCGGGATATAACATGAGCTGTCTTCGGTAT
CGTCGTATCCCACTACCGAGATATCCGCACCAACGCGCAGCCCGGACTCGGTAATGGCGCGCATTGCGCC
CAGCGCCATCTGATCGTTGGCAACCAGCATCGCAGTGGGAACGATACCCTCATTCAGCATTTGCATGGTT
TGTTGAAAACCGGACATGGCACTCCAGTCGCCTTCCCGTTCCGCTATCGGCTGAATTTGATTGCGAGTGA
GATATTTATGCCAGCCAGCCAGACGCAGACGCGCCGAGACAGAACTTAATGGGCCCGCTAACAGCGCGAT
TTGCTGGTGACCCAATGCGACCAGATGCTCCACGCCCAGTCGCGTACCGTCTTCATGGGAGAAAATAATA
CTGTTGATGGGTGTCTGGTCAGAGACATCAAGAAATAACGCCGGAACATTAGTGCAGGCAGCTTCCACAG
CAATGGCATCCTGGTCATCCAGCGGATAGTTAATGATCAGCCCACTGACGCGTTGCGCGAGAAGATTGTG
CACCGCCGCTTTACAGGCTTCGACGCCGCTTCGTTCTACCATCGACACCACCACGCTGGCACCCAGTTGA
TCGGCGCGAGATTTAATCGCCGCGACAATTTGCGACGGCGCGTGCAGGGCCAGACTGGAGGTGGCAACGC
CAATCAGCAACGACTGTTTGCCCGCCAGTTGTTGTGCCACGCGGTTGGGAATGTAATTCAGCTCCGCCAT
CGCCGCTTCCACTTTTTCCCGCGTTTTCGCAGAAACGTGGCTGGCCTGGTTCACCACGCGGGAAACGGTC
TGATAAGAGACACCGGCATACTCTGCGACATCGTATAACGTTACTGGTTTCACATTCACCACCCTGAATT
GACTCTCTTCCGGGCGCTATCATGCCATACCGCGAAAGGTTTTGCGCCATTCGATGGTGTCCGGGATCTC
GACGCTCTCCCTTATGCGACTCCTGCATTAGGAAGCAGCCCAGTAGTAGGTTGAGGCCGTTGAGCACCGC
CGCCGCAAGGAATGGTGCATGCAAGGAGATGGCGCCCAACAGTCCCCCGGCCACGGGGCCTGCCACCATA
CCCACGCCGAAACAAGCGCTCATGAGCCCGAAGTGGCGAGCCCGATCTTCCCCATCGGTGATGTCGGCGA
TATAGGCGCCAGCAACCGCACCTGTGGCGCCGGTGATGCCGGCCACGATGCGTCCGGCGTAGAGGATCGA
GATCTCGATCCCGCGAAATTAATACGACTCACTATAGGGGAATTGTGAGCGGATAACAATTCCCCTCTAG
AAATAATTTTGTTTAACTTTAAGAAGGAGATATACCATGGGTTCTTCTCACCATCACCATCACCATGGTT
CTTCTGTGAGCAAGGGCGAGGAGCTGTTCACCGGGGTGGTGCCCATCCTGGTCGAGCTGGACGGCGACGT
AAACGGCCACAAGTTCAGCGTGCGCGGCGAGGGCGAGGGCGATGCCACCAACGGCAAGCTGACCCTGAAG
TTCATCTGCACCACCGGCAAGCTGCCCGTGCCCTGGCCCACCCTCGTGACCACCCTGACCTACGGCGTGC
AGTGCTTCAGCCGCTACCCCGACCACATGAAGCAGCACGACTTCTTCAAGTCCGCCATGCCCGAAGGCTA
CGTCCAGGAGCGCACCATCTCCTTCAAGGACGACGGCACCTACAAGACCCGCGCCGAGGTGAAGTTCGAG
GGCGACACCCTGGTGAACCGCATCGAGCTGAAGGGCATCGACTTCAAGGAGGACGGCAACATCCTGGGGC
ACAAGCTGGAGTACAACTTCAACAGCCACAACGTCTATATCACGGCCGACAAGCAGAAGAACGGCATCAA
GGCGAACTTCAAGATCCGCCACAACGTCGAGGACGGCAGCGTGCAGCTCGCCGACCACTACCAGCAGAAC
ACCCCCATCGGCGACGGCCCCGTGCTGCTGCCCGACAACCACTACCTGAGCACCCAGTCCAAGCTGAGCA
AAGACCCCAACGAGAAGCGCGATCACATGGTCCTGCTGGAGTTCGTGACCGCCGCCGGGATCACTCTCGG
CATGGACGAGCTGTACAAGGGGATCGAGGAAAACCTGTACTTCCAATCCAATGCAATGCAGAATGTGATT
AATACTGTGAAGGGAAAGGCACTGGAAGTGGCTGAGTACCTGACCCCGGTCCTCAAGGAATCAAAGTTTA
AGGAAACAGGTGTAATTACCCCAGAAGAGTTTGTGGCAGCTGGAGATCACCTAGTCCACCACTGTCCAAC
ATGGCAATGGGCTACAGGGGAAGAATTGAAAGTGAAGGCATACCTACCAACAGGCAAACAATTTTTGGTA
ACCAAAAATGTGCCGTGCTATAAGCGGTGCAAACAGATGGAATATTCAGATGAATTGGAAGCTATCATTG
AAGAAGATGATGGTGATGGCGGATGGGTAGATACATATCACAACACAGGTATTACAGGAATAACGGAAGC
CGTTAAAGAGATCACACTGGAAAATAAGGACAATATAAGGCTTCAAGATTGCTCAGCACTATGTGAAGAG
GAAGAAGATGAAGATGAAGGAGAAGCTGCAGATATGGAAGAATATGAAGAGAGTGGATTGTTGGAAACAG
ATGAGGCTACCCTAGATACAAGGAAAATAGTAGAAGCTTGTAAAGCCAAAACTGATGCTGGCGGTGAAGA
TGCTATTTTGCAAACCAGAACTTATGACCTTTACATCACTTATGATAAATATTACCAGACTCCACGATTA
TGGTTGTTTGGCTATGATGAGCAACGGCAGCCTTTAACAGTTGAGCACATGTATGAAGACATCAGTCAGG
ATCATGTGAAGAAAACAGTGACCATTGAAAATCACCCTCATCTGCCACCACCTCCCATGTGTTCAGTTCA
CCCATGCAGGGCAGCTGAGGTGATGAAGAAAATCATTGAGACTGTTGCAGAAGGAGGGGGAGAACTTGGA
GTTCATATGTATCTTCTTATTTTCTTGAAATTTGTACAAGCTGTCATTCCAACAATAGAATATGACTACA
CAAGACACTTCACAATGTAATAATAACATTGGAAGTGGATAACGGATCCGAATTCGAGCGCCGTCGACAA
GCTTGCGGCCGCACTCGAGCACCACCACCACCACCACTGAGATCCGGCTGCTAACAAAGCCCGAAAGGAA
GCTGAGTTGGCTGCTGCCACCGCTGAGCAATAACTAGCATAACCCCTTGGGGCCTCTAAACGGGTCTTGA
GGGGTTTTTTGCTGAAAGGAGGAACTATATCCGGAT
